Addgene plasmid #186064: pTR-345 pUC19-tNGFR-P2A-IL2RB N
Purpose: Knockin of truncated NGFR to target gene
Depositing lab: Alexander Marson. Depositing organization: J. David Gladstone Institutes. Publication: High-yield genome engineering in primary cells using a hybrid ssDNA repair template and small-molecule cocktails. Shy BR, Vykunta VS, Ha A, Talbot A, Roth TL, Nguyen DN, Pfeifer WG, Chen YY, Blaeschke F, Shifrut E, Vedova S, Mamedov MR, Chung JJ, Li H, Yu R, Wu D, Wolf J, Martin TG, Castro CE, Ye L, Esensten JH, Eyquem J, Marson A. Nat Biotechnol. 2022 Aug 25:10.1038/s41587-022-01418-8. doi: 10.1038/s41587-022-01418-8. PubMed 36008610.
Backbone
  Vector backbone: PUC19
  Vector type: CRISPR
Growth in bacteria
  Bacterial resistance: Ampicillin, 100 μg/mL
  Growth temperature: 37°C
  Growth strain: DH5alpha
  Copy number: High Copy
Gene/Insert
  Gene/Insert name: IL2RB
  Species: H. sapiens (human)
  Mutation: WT with tNGFR sequence
  Entrez Gene: IL2RB (a.k.a. CD122, IL15RB, IMD63, P70-75)
  Cloning method: Unknown
Terms and licenses: Academic/Nonprofit Terms; Industry Terms: Not Available to Industry
Depositor comments: Please visit https://www.biorxiv.org/content/10.1101/2021.09.02.458799v1 for bioRxiv preprint.
How to cite: pTR-345 pUC19-tNGFR-P2A-IL2RB N was a gift from Alexander Marson (Addgene plasmid # 186064 ; http://n2t.net/addgene:186064 ; RRID:Addgene_186064)
