[The description below was written by a language model from this plasmid's Addgene catalogue record and pLannotate feature annotations shown in this document.]
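Description:
pTR-345 pUC19-tNGFR-P2A-IL2RB N is a 4.3 kb pUC19-based plasmid that carries a homology-directed repair (HDR) template for CRISPR knock-in of a truncated NGFR reporter at the human IL2RB (CD122) locus. It is a bacterial cloning vector rather than an expression vector. It replicates in E. coli from the high-copy ColE1/pUC origin and is selected with ampicillin through the β-lactamase gene and its native promoter. The remaining backbone annotations (lacZα fragment, lac promoter and operator, CAP site, partial multiple cloning site, and short rop, bom and lacI fragments) are pUC19 remnants flanking the insertion site.

The payload sits within the disrupted lacZα/MCS region. The feature table identifies an NGFR coding fragment of about 860 bp, consistent with the truncated receptor (tNGFR), which is commonly used as a signalling-deficient cell-surface marker detectable by antibody staining. A short stretch matching the start of the IL2RB coding sequence lies just downstream. The plasmid name indicates a P2A self-cleaving peptide between the two, and a small unannotated gap is present there, although P2A itself is not annotated. The "N" in the name suggests an N-terminal, in-frame insertion, so that tNGFR and IL2RB would be produced as separate proteins from the endogenous promoter. No mammalian promoter is annotated. The unannotated regions on either side of the cassette presumably form the IL2RB homology arms, and the short C8orf17 hit upstream is probably a spurious match within genomic sequence.

The associated work concerns high-yield genome engineering in primary cells, where such plasmids serve as the source of repair templates. Surface tNGFR expression then provides a readout of knock-in efficiency. The record does not state the guide RNA or the homology arm lengths.
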