Features (pLannotate 1.2.2; 14 found; start..end, strand, type, name):
      4..39      +  CDS            rop (fragment): Rop protein, which maintains plasmids at low copy number; rop
    141..240     +  misc_feature   bom (fragment): basis of mobility region from pBR322
    246..403     -  CDS            lacZα (fragment): LacZα fragment of β-galactosidase; lacZ fragment
    468..557     -  CDS            C8orf17 (fragment): MOST1_HUMAN - Experimental evidence at protein level: Swiss-Prot protein existence level 1. May be involved in cell survival, proliferation and progression of cancer cells. From Homo sapiens (Human).
    860..1717    +  CDS            NGFR (fragment): TNR16_HUMAN - Also known as TNFRSF16. Experimental evidence at protein level: Swiss-Prot protein existence level 1. Low affinity receptor which can bind to NGF, BDNF, NTF3, and NTF4. Forms a heterodimeric receptor with SORCS2 that binds the precursor forms of NGF, BDNF and NTF3 with high affinity, and has much lower affinity for mature NGF and BDNF (PubMed:24908487). Plays an important role in differentiation and survival of specific neuronal populations during development (By similarity). Can mediate cell survival as well as cell death of neural cells. Plays a role in the inactivation of RHOA
   1772..1861    +  CDS            IL2RB (fragment): IL2RB_HUMAN - Also known as IL15RB From Homo sapiens (Human).
   2032..2065    +  misc_feature   MCS (fragment): pUC18/19 multiple cloning site
   2102..2118    -  protein_bind   lac operator: The lac repressor binds to the lac operator to inhibit transcription in E. coli. This inhibition can be relieved by adding lactose or isopropyl-β-D-thiogalactopyranoside (IPTG). lac repressor encoded by lacI
   2126..2156    -  promoter       lac promoter: promoter for the E. coli lac operon
   2171..2192    -  protein_bind   CAP binding site: CAP binding activates transcription in the presence of cAMP. E. coli catabolite activator protein
   2205..2297    -  CDS            lacI (fragment): lac repressor; lacI; The lac repressor binds to the lac operator to inhibit transcription in E. coli. This inhibition can be relieved by adding lactose or isopropyl-β-D-thiogalactopyranoside (IPTG).
   2480..3068    -  rep_origin     ori: high-copy-number ColE1/pMB1/pBR322/pUC origin of replication
   3239..4099    -  CDS            AmpR: β-lactamase; bla; confers resistance to ampicillin, carbenicillin, and related antibiotics
   4100..4204    -  promoter       AmpR promoter: bla
>Addgene plasmid #186064 | pTR-345 pUC19-tNGFR-P2A-IL2RB N | addgene full sequence | sequence record 367287 | Addgene NGS Result
CGTCTCGCGCGTTTCGGTGATGACGGTGAAAACCTCTGACACATGCAGCTCCCGGAGACGGTCACAGCTT
GTCTGTAAGCGGATGCCGGGAGCAGACAAGCCCGTCAGGGCGCGTCAGCGGGTGTTGGCGGGTGTCGGGG
CTGGCTTAACTATGCGGCATCAGAGCAGATTGTACTGAGAGTGCACCATATGCGGTGTGAAATACCGCAC
AGATGCGTAAGGAGAAAATACCGCATCAGGCGCCATTCGCCATTCAGGCTGCGCAACTGTTGGGAAGGGC
GATCGGTGCGGGCCTCTTCGCTATTACGCCAGCTGGCGAAAGGGGGATGTGCTGCAAGGCGATTAAGTTG
GGTAACGCCAGGGTTTTCCCAGTCACGACGTTGTAAAACGACGGCCAGTGAATTCGAGCTCGGTACCCGG
GGACTTGCCCGGCTAATTTTTGTATTTTTAGTAGAGACAGGGTTTCACCATGTTGGTCAGGCTGGTCTCA
AACTCTTGACCTCAGGTGATTCGTCTGCCTCGACCTCCCAAAGTGCTGGGATTACAGGCATGAGCCACAC
GCCTGGCCACGACGGGTGCTTCTTTATGTAGTCTAGTCAAAGAAGACCTCTCAAAGGAGGCTGCAGTTGA
GCAGAAACTTGAAGGAAGGGTGTGAGCATGTGTAGGGTGGTGGGATTAGCAGGTGCAAAGGCCCTGGGGC
TGGACTGAGCTGGCACCGAGGAGTGCAGACCATGCACACTGAGGGGGCGGGCCCAGCCTGCCTCTAGGGG
CAGCGAGGCCTGGGATGTGTATTTACGTGTGCTCTCTCTTTCTCCTCTCCCACCAGGGCTTCCTTCCTCG
GCTCCACCCTGTGGATGTAATGGGGGCAGGTGCCACTGGCCGCGCCATGGACGGGCCGCGCCTGCTGCTG
TTGCTGCTTCTGGGGGTGTCCCTTGGAGGTGCCAAGGAGGCATGCCCCACAGGCCTGTACACACACAGCG
GTGAGTGCTGCAAAGCCTGCAACCTGGGCGAGGGTGTGGCCCAGCCTTGTGGAGCCAACCAGACCGTGTG
TGAGCCCTGCCTGGACAGCGTGACGTTCTCCGACGTGGTGAGCGCGACCGAGCCGTGCAAGCCGTGCACC
GAGTGCGTGGGGCTCCAGAGCATGTCGGCGCCATGCGTGGAGGCCGACGACGCCGTGTGCCGCTGCGCCT
ACGGCTACTACCAGGATGAGACGACTGGGCGCTGCGAGGCGTGCCGCGTGTGCGAGGCGGGCTCGGGCCT
CGTGTTCTCCTGCCAGGACAAGCAGAACACCGTGTGCGAGGAGTGCCCCGACGGCACGTATTCCGACGAG
GCCAACCACGTGGACCCGTGCCTGCCCTGCACCGTGTGCGAGGACACCGAGCGCCAGCTCCGCGAGTGCA
CACGCTGGGCCGACGCCGAGTGCGAGGAGATCCCTGGCCGTTGGATTACACGGTCCACACCCCCAGAGGG
CTCGGACAGCACAGCCCCCAGCACCCAGGAGCCTGAGGCACCTCCAGAACAAGACCTCATAGCCAGCACG
GTGGCAGGTGTGGTGACCACAGTGATGGGCAGCTCCCAGCCCGTGGTGACCCGAGGCACCACCGACAACC
TCATCCCTGTCTATTGCTCCATCCTGGCTGCTGTGGTTGTGGGTCTTGTGGCCTACATAGCCTTCAAGAG
GTGGAACAGCCGCGCCAAGCGCTCGGGTTCGGGTGCCACCAACTTCAGCCTGCTGAAGCAGGCCGGCGAC
GTGGAGGAGAACCCCGGCCCCATGGCAGCACCTGCTCTGTCCTGGCGTCTGCCCCTCCTCATCCTCCTCC
TGCCCCTGGCTACCTCTTGGGCATCTGCAGCGGTGAATGGTGAGGACCCTGACATCTGAACAGCTCTGCT
TTCCCTATGGAGAGATGGCTAAGGCCCTGCTAAAGCCTCTTCCCAGAAGGGGATGGGGCCAGAGACCAGG
TGTCCACCTCCTGCCTCACCCTCTGTCCTGGACCCCTGCCCTGGCATGCATGCATGAATGCGCGCACACA
CATCCTCTAGAGTCGACCTGCAGGCATGCAAGCTTGGCGTAATCATGGTCATAGCTGTTTCCTGTGTGAA
ATTGTTATCCGCTCACAATTCCACACAACATACGAGCCGGAAGCATAAAGTGTAAAGCCTGGGGTGCCTA
ATGAGTGAGCTAACTCACATTAATTGCGTTGCGCTCACTGCCCGCTTTCCAGTCGGGAAACCTGTCGTGC
CAGCTGCATTAATGAATCGGCCAACGCGCGGGGAGAGGCGGTTTGCGTATTGGGCGCTCTTCCGCTTCCT
CGCTCACTGACTCGCTGCGCTCGGTCGTTCGGCTGCGGCGAGCGGTATCAGCTCACTCAAAGGCGGTAAT
ACGGTTATCCACAGAATCAGGGGATAACGCAGGAAAGAACATGTGAGCAAAAGGCCAGCAAAAGGCCAGG
AACCGTAAAAAGGCCGCGTTGCTGGCGTTTTTCCATAGGCTCCGCCCCCCTGACGAGCATCACAAAAATC
GACGCTCAAGTCAGAGGTGGCGAAACCCGACAGGACTATAAAGATACCAGGCGTTTCCCCCTGGAAGCTC
CCTCGTGCGCTCTCCTGTTCCGACCCTGCCGCTTACCGGATACCTGTCCGCCTTTCTCCCTTCGGGAAGC
GTGGCGCTTTCTCATAGCTCACGCTGTAGGTATCTCAGTTCGGTGTAGGTCGTTCGCTCCAAGCTGGGCT
GTGTGCACGAACCCCCCGTTCAGCCCGACCGCTGCGCCTTATCCGGTAACTATCGTCTTGAGTCCAACCC
GGTAAGACACGACTTATCGCCACTGGCAGCAGCCACTGGTAACAGGATTAGCAGAGCGAGGTATGTAGGC
GGTGCTACAGAGTTCTTGAAGTGGTGGCCTAACTACGGCTACACTAGAAGAACAGTATTTGGTATCTGCG
CTCTGCTGAAGCCAGTTACCTTCGGAAAAAGAGTTGGTAGCTCTTGATCCGGCAAACAAACCACCGCTGG
TAGCGGTGGTTTTTTTGTTTGCAAGCAGCAGATTACGCGCAGAAAAAAAGGATCTCAAGAAGATCCTTTG
ATCTTTTCTACGGGGTCTGACGCTCAGTGGAACGAAAACTCACGTTAAGGGATTTTGGTCATGAGATTAT
CAAAAAGGATCTTCACCTAGATCCTTTTAAATTAAAAATGAAGTTTTAAATCAATCTAAAGTATATATGA
GTAAACTTGGTCTGACAGTTACCAATGCTTAATCAGTGAGGCACCTATCTCAGCGATCTGTCTATTTCGT
TCATCCATAGTTGCCTGACTCCCCGTCGTGTAGATAACTACGATACGGGAGGGCTTACCATCTGGCCCCA
GTGCTGCAATGATACCGCGAGACCCACGCTCACCGGCTCCAGATTTATCAGCAATAAACCAGCCAGCCGG
AAGGGCCGAGCGCAGAAGTGGTCCTGCAACTTTATCCGCCTCCATCCAGTCTATTAATTGTTGCCGGGAA
GCTAGAGTAAGTAGTTCGCCAGTTAATAGTTTGCGCAACGTTGTTGCCATTGCTACAGGCATCGTGGTGT
CACGCTCGTCGTTTGGTATGGCTTCATTCAGCTCCGGTTCCCAACGATCAAGGCGAGTTACATGATCCCC
CATGTTGTGCAAAAAAGCGGTTAGCTCCTTCGGTCCTCCGATCGTTGTCAGAAGTAAGTTGGCCGCAGTG
TTATCACTCATGGTTATGGCAGCACTGCATAATTCTCTTACTGTCATGCCATCCGTAAGATGCTTTTCTG
TGACTGGTGAGTACTCAACCAAGTCATTCTGAGAATAGTGTATGCGGCGACCGAGTTGCTCTTGCCCGGC
GTCAATACGGGATAATACCGCGCCACATAGCAGAACTTTAAAAGTGCTCATCATTGGAAAACGTTCTTCG
GGGCGAAAACTCTCAAGGATCTTACCGCTGTTGAGATCCAGTTCGATGTAACCCACTCGTGCACCCAACT
GATCTTCAGCATCTTTTACTTTCACCAGCGTTTCTGGGTGAGCAAAAACAGGAAGGCAAAATGCCGCAAA
AAAGGGAATAAGGGCGACACGGAAATGTTGAATACTCATACTCTTCCTTTTTCAATATTATTGAAGCATT
TATCAGGGTTATTGTCTCATGAGCGGATACATATTTGAATGTATTTAGAAAAATAAACAAATAGGGGTTC
CGCGCACATTTCCCCGAAAAGTGCCACCTGACGTCTAAGAAACCATTATTATCATGACATTAACCTATAA
AAATAGGCGTATCACGAGGCCCTTT
